Addgene plasmid #82250: pDONR223_DKK1_WT
Purpose: Gateway Donor vector containing DKK1 , part of the Target Accelerator Plasmid Collection.
Depositing lab: Jesse Boehm & William Hahn & David Root. Depositing organization: Broad Institute. Publication: Systematic Functional Interrogation of Rare Cancer Variants Identifies Oncogenic Alleles. Kim E, Ilic N, Shrestha Y, Zou L, Kamburov A, Zhu C, Yang X, Lubonja R, Tran N, Nguyen C, Lawrence MS, Piccioni F, Bagul M, Doench JG, Chouinard CR, Wu X, Hogstrom L, Natoli T, Tamayo P, Horn H, Corsello SM, Lage K, Root DE, Subramanian A, Golub TR, Getz G, Boehm JS, Hahn WC. Cancer Discov. 2016 Jul;6(7):714-26. doi: 10.1158/2159-8290.CD-16-0160. Epub 2016 May 4. PubMed 27147599.
Backbone
  Vector backbone: pDONR223
  Backbone manufacturer: Invitrogen
  Backbone size w/o insert (bp): 2790
  Vector type: Gateway Entry vector
Growth in bacteria
  Bacterial resistance: Spectinomycin, 50 μg/mL
  Growth temperature: 37°C
  Growth strain: DH5alpha
  Copy number: High Copy
Gene/Insert
  Gene/Insert name: DKK1 (alt name: NM_012242.2)
  Species: H. sapiens (human)
  Mutation: WT
  Entrez Gene: DKK1 (a.k.a. DKK-1, SK)
  Promoter: None
  Cloning method: Gateway Cloning
  Sequencing primers: 5′ M13pUC-fwd; 3′ M13-Rev
Terms and licenses: Academic/Nonprofit Terms; Industry Terms: Not Available to Industry
Depositor comments: Open state: NO stop codon immediately follows insert. Supporting reference: Systematic morphological profiling of human gene and allele function via Cell Painting. Rohban MH, et al. Elife. 2017, Mar 18;6. pii: e24060. PubMed PMID 28315521
How to cite: pDONR223_DKK1_WT was a gift from Jesse Boehm & William Hahn & David Root (Addgene plasmid # 82250 ; http://n2t.net/addgene:82250 ; RRID:Addgene_82250)
