[The description below was written by a language model from this plasmid's Addgene catalogue record and pLannotate feature annotations shown in this document.]
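Description:
pDONR223_DKK1_WT is a Gateway entry clone built on the Invitrogen pDONR223 backbone, carrying the wild-type human DKK1 open reading frame. It belongs to the Target Accelerator Plasmid Collection, a set of cancer-relevant wild-type and variant ORFs assembled for systematic functional testing. The plasmid is maintained in E. coli at high copy through a ColE1/pUC-type origin. It is selected with spectinomycin via the aadA (SmR) aminoglycoside adenylyltransferase gene, which lies downstream of a class 1 integron Pc promoter fragment and a short remnant of a gentamicin resistance gene. The sequenced record is about 3.6 kb.

The DKK1 coding sequence, roughly 800 bp, encodes a secreted antagonist of canonical Wnt signalling that blocks the interaction of LRP5/6 with Wnt. It is flanked by two attL recombination sites. The automated annotation labels these attL3 and attL2, although the upstream site in this backbone would normally be expected to be attL1. These sites allow the ORF to be moved by an LR Clonase reaction into any compatible destination vector. The record lists no promoter for the insert, so the clone is a shuttle and archival template rather than an expression construct. rrnB T1 and T2 terminators upstream of the cassette insulate it from read-through transcription, and a T7 promoter sits just beyond the downstream att site, pointing back towards the insert. Short lacI and lacZα fragments are backbone remnants.

The insert is in the "open" configuration, with no stop codon immediately after the ORF. After transfer, it can therefore be read through into C-terminal tags or fusion partners supplied by the destination vector. In this collection, it would typically serve as the wild-type reference alongside mutant alleles in overexpression-based phenotypic assays.
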