Features (pLannotate 1.2.2; 12 found; start..end, strand, type, name):
     58..646     +  rep_origin     ori: high-copy-number ColE1/pMB1/pBR322/pUC origin of replication
    829..921     +  CDS            lacI (fragment): lac repressor; lacI; The lac repressor binds to the lac operator to inhibit transcription in E. coli. This inhibition can be relieved by adding lactose or isopropyl-β-D-thiogalactopyranoside (IPTG).
    976..1003    -  terminator     rrnB T2 terminator: transcription terminator T2 from the E. coli rrnB gene
   1135..1178    +  terminator     rrnB T1 terminator: Escherichia coli rrnB; transcription terminator T1 from the E. coli rrnB gene
   1225..1261    -  CDS            lacZα (fragment): LacZα fragment of β-galactosidase; lacZ fragment
   1278..1373    +  protein_bind   attL3: mutant version of attL; recombination site for the Gateway® LR reaction LR Clonase™
   1376..2173    +  CDS            DKK1: DKK1_HUMAN - Experimental evidence at protein level: Swiss-Prot protein existence level 1. Antagonizes canonical Wnt signaling by inhibiting LRP5/6 interaction with Wnt and by forming a ternary complex with the transmembrane protein KREMEN that promotes internalization of LRP5/6 (PubMed:22000856). DKKs play an important role in vertebrate development, where they locally inhibit Wnt regulated processes such as antero-posterior axial patterning, limb development, somitogenesis and eye formation. In the adult, Dkks are implicated in bone formation and bone disease, cancer and Alzheimer disease (P
   2175..2274    -  protein_bind   attL2: mutant version of attL; recombination site for the Gateway® LR reaction LR Clonase™
   2292..2310    -  promoter       T7 promoter: promoter for bacteriophage T7 RNA polymerase
   2500..2523    +  promoter       Pc promoter (fragment): intI1 (promoter lies within the coding sequence); class 1 integron promoter
   2699..2755    +  CDS            GmR (fragment): gentamycin acetyltransferase; aacC1; confers resistance to gentamycin
   2762..3553    +  CDS            SmR: aminoglycoside adenylyltransferase (Murphy, 1985); aadA; confers resistance to spectinomycin and streptomycin
>Addgene plasmid #82250 | pDONR223_DKK1_WT | addgene full sequence | sequence record 165171 | Addgene NGS result
GAGTTACGCGTCGTTCCACTGAGCGTCAGACCCCGTAGAAAAGATCAAAGGATCTTCTTGAGATCCTTTT
TTTCTGCGCGTAATCTGCTGCTTGCAAACAAAAAAACCACCGCTACCAGCGGTGGTTTGTTTGCCGGATC
AAGAGCTACCAACTCTTTTTCCGAAGGTAACTGGCTTCAGCAGAGCGCAGATACCAAATACTGTTCTTCT
AGTGTAGCCGTAGTTAGGCCACCACTTCAAGAACTCTGTAGCACCGCCTACATACCTCGCTCTGCTAATC
CTGTTACCAGTGGCTGCTGCCAGTGGCGATAAGTCGTGTCTTACCGGGTTGGACTCAAGACGATAGTTAC
CGGATAAGGCGCAGCGGTCGGGCTGAACGGGGGGTTCGTGCACACAGCCCAGCTTGGAGCGAACGACCTA
CACCGAACTGAGATACCTACAGCGTGAGCTATGAGAAAGCGCCACGCTTCCCGAAGGGAGAAAGGCGGAC
AGGTATCCGGTAAGCGGCAGGGTCGGAACAGGAGAGCGCACGAGGGAGCTTCCAGGGGGAAACGCCTGGT
ATCTTTATAGTCCTGTCGGGTTTCGCCACCTCTGACTTGAGCGTCGATTTTTGTGATGCTCGTCAGGGGG
GCGGAGCCTATGGAAAAACGCCAGCAACGCGGCCTTTTTACGGTTCCTGGCCTTTTGCTGGCCTTTTGCT
CACATGTTCTTTCCTGCGTTATCCCCTGATTCTGTGGATAACCGTATTACCGCCTTTGAGTGAGCTGATA
CCGCTCGCCGCAGCCGAACGACCGAGCGCAGCGAGTCAGTGAGCGAGGAAGCGGAAGAGCGCCCAATACG
CAAACCGCCTCTCCCCGCGCGTTGGCCGATTCATTAATGCAGCTGGCACGACAGGTTTCCCGACTGGAAA
GCGGGCAGTGAGCGCAACGCAATTAATACGCGTACCGCTAGCCAGGAAGAGTTTGTAGAAACGCAAAAAG
GCCATCCGTCAGGATGGCCTTCTGCTTAGTTTGATGCCTGGCAGTTTATGGCGGGCGTCCTGCCCGCCAC
CCTCCGGGCCGTTGCTTCACAACGTTCAAATCCGCTCCCGGCGGATTTGTCCTACTCAGGAGAGCGTTCA
CCGACAAACAACAGATAAAACGAAAGGCCCAGTCTTCCGACTGAGCCTTTCGTTTTATTTGATGCCTGGC
AGTTCCCTACTCTCGCGTTAACGCTAGCATGGATGTTTTCCCAGTCACGACGTTGTAAAACGACGGCCAG
TCTTAAGCTCGGGCCCCAAATAATGATTTTATTTTGACTGATAGTGACCTGTTCGTTGCAACAAATTGAT
GAGCAATGCTTTTTTATAATGCCAACTTTGTACAAAAAAGTTGGCATGATGGCTCTGGGCGCAGCGGGAG
CTACCCGGGTCTTTGTCGCGATGGTAGCGGCGGCTCTCGGCGGCCACCCTCTGCTGGGAGTGAGCGCCAC
CTTGAACTCGGTTCTCAATTCCAACGCTATCAAGAACCTGCCCCCACCGCTGGGCGGCGCTGCGGGGCAC
CCAGGCTCTGCAGTCAGCGCCGCGCCGGGAATCCTGTACCCGGGCGGGAATAAGTACCAGACCATTGACA
ACTACCAGCCGTACCCGTGCGCAGAGGACGAGGAGTGCGGCACTGATGAGTACTGCGCTAGTCCCACCCG
CGGAGGGGACGCAGGCGTGCAAATCTGTCTCGCCTGCAGGAAGCGCCGAAAACGCTGCATGCGTCACGCT
ATGTGCTGCCCCGGGAATTACTGCAAAAATGGAATATGTGTGTCTTCTGATCAAAATCATTTCCGAGGAG
AAATTGAGGAAACCATCACTGAAAGCTTTGGTAATGATCATAGCACCTTGGATGGGTATTCCAGAAGAAC
CACCTTGTCTTCAAAAATGTATCACACCAAAGGACAAGAAGGTTCTGTTTGTCTCCGGTCATCAGACTGT
GCCTCAGGATTGTGTTGTGCTAGACACTTCTGGTCCAAGATCTGTAAACCTGTCCTGAAAGAAGGTCAAG
TGTGTACCAAGCATAGGAGAAAAGGCTCTCATGGACTAGAAATATTCCAGCGTTGTTACTGTGGAGAAGG
TCTGTCTTGCCGGATACAGAAAGATCACCATCAAGCCAGTAATTCTTCTAGGCTTCACACTTGTCAGAGA
CACTACCCAACTTTCTTGTACAAAGTTGGCATTATAAGAAAGCATTGCTTATCAATTTGTTGCAACGAAC
AGGTCACTATCAGTCAAAATAAAATCATTATTTGCCATCCAGCTGATATCCCCTATAGTGAGTCGTATTA
CATGGTCATAGCTGTTTCCTGGCAGCTCTGGCCCGTGTCTCAAAATCTCTGATGTTACATTGCACAAGAT
AAAAATATATCATCATGCCTCCTCTAGACCAGCCAGGACAGAAATGCCTCGACTTCGCTGCTACCCAAGG
TTGCCGGGTGACGCACACCGTGGAAACGGATGAAGGCACGAACCCAGTGGACATAAGCCTGTTCGGTTCG
TAAGCTGTAATGCAAGTAGCGTATGCGCTCACGCAACTGGTCCAGAACCTTGACCGAACGCAGCGGTGGT
AACGGCGCAGTGGCGGTTTTCATGGCTTGTTATGACTGTTTTTTTGGGGTACAGTCTATGCCTCGGGCAT
CCAAGCAGCAAGCGCGTTACGCCGTGGGTCGATGTTTGATGTTATGGAGCAGCAACGATGTTACGCAGCA
GGGCAGTCGCCCTAAAACAAAGTTAAACATTATGAGGGAAGCGGTGATCGCCGAAGTATCGACTCAACTA
TCAGAGGTAGTTGGCGTCATCGAGCGCCATCTCGAACCGACGTTGCTGGCCGTACATTTGTACGGCTCCG
CAGTGGATGGCGGCCTGAAGCCACACAGTGATATTGATTTGCTGGTTACGGTGACCGTAAGGCTTGATGA
AACAACGCGGCGAGCTTTGATCAACGACCTTTTGGAAACTTCGGCTTCCCCTGGAGAGAGCGAGATTCTC
CGCGCTGTAGAAGTCACCATTGTTGTGCACGACGACATCATTCCGTGGCGTTATCCAGCTAAGCGCGAAC
TGCAATTTGGAGAATGGCAGCGCAATGACATTCTTGCAGGTATCTTCGAGCCAGCCACGATCGACATTGA
TCTGGCTATCTTGCTGACAAAAGCAAGAGAACATAGCGTTGCCTTGGTAGGTCCAGCGGCGGAGGAACTC
TTTGATCCGGTTCCTGAACAGGATCTATTTGAGGCGCTAAATGAAACCTTAACGCTATGGAACTCGCCGC
CCGACTGGGCTGGCGATGAGCGAAATGTAGTGCTTACGTTGTCCCGCATTTGGTACAGCGCAGTAACCGG
CAAAATCGCGCCGAAGGATGTCGCTGCCGACTGGGCAATGGAGCGCCTGCCGGCCCAGTATCAGCCCGTC
ATACTTGAAGCTAGACAGGCTTATCTTGGACAAGAAGAAGATCGCTTGGCCTCGCGCGCAGATCAGTTGG
AAGAATTTGTCCACTACGTGAAAGGCGAGATCACCAAGGTAGTCGGCAAATAACCCTCGAGCCACCCATG
ACCAAAATCCCTTAACGT
