>Addgene plasmid #82250 | pDONR223_DKK1_WT | depositor partial sequence | sequence record 155621 | Insert sequence
ATGATGGCTCTGGGCGCAGCGGGAGCTACCCGGGTCTTTGTCGCGATGGTAGCGGCGGCTCTCGGCGGCC
ACCCTCTGCTGGGAGTGAGCGCCACCTTGAACTCGGTTCTCAATTCCAACGCTATCAAGAACCTGCCCCC
ACCGCTGGGCGGCGCTGCGGGGCACCCAGGCTCTGCAGTCAGCGCCGCGCCGGGAATCCTGTACCCGGGC
GGGAATAAGTACCAGACCATTGACAACTACCAGCCGTACCCGTGCGCAGAGGACGAGGAGTGCGGCACTG
ATGAGTACTGCGCTAGTCCCACCCGCGGAGGGGACGCAGGCGTGCAAATCTGTCTCGCCTGCAGGAAGCG
CCGAAAACGCTGCATGCGTCACGCTATGTGCTGCCCCGGGAATTACTGCAAAAATGGAATATGTGTGTCT
TCTGATCAAAATCATTTCCGAGGAGAAATTGAGGAAACCATCACTGAAAGCTTTGGTAATGATCATAGCA
CCTTGGATGGGTATTCCAGAAGAACCACCTTGTCTTCAAAAATGTATCACACCAAAGGACAAGAAGGTTC
TGTTTGTCTCCGGTCATCAGACTGTGCCTCAGGATTGTGTTGTGCTAGACACTTCTGGTCCAAGATCTGT
AAACCTGTCCTGAAAGAAGGTCAAGTGTGTACCAAGCATAGGAGAAAAGGCTCTCATGGACTAGAAATAT
TCCAGCGTTGTTACTGTGGAGAAGGTCTGTCTTGCCGGATACAGAAAGATCACCATCAAGCCAGTAATTC
TTCTAGGCTTCACACTTGTCAGAGACAC
